Addgene plasmid #153437: pAAV-E29-ChR2GFP2x
Purpose: AAV vector to drive the expression of dChr2-GFP-P2A-GFP in PV cortical interneuronsunder the control of the E29 regulatory element
Depositing lab: Jordane Dimidschstein. Depositing organization: Broad Institute. Publication: Viral manipulation of functionally distinct interneurons in mice, non-human primates and humans. Vormstein-Schneider D, Lin JD, Pelkey KA, Chittajallu R, Guo B, Arias-Garcia MA, Allaway K, Sakopoulos S, Schneider G, Stevenson O, Vergara J, Sharma J, Zhang Q, Franken TP, Smith J, Ibrahim LA, M Astro KJ, Sabri E, Huang S, Favuzzi E, Burbridge T, Xu Q, Guo L, Vogel I, Sanchez V, Saldi GA, Gorissen BL, Yuan X, Zaghloul KA, Devinsky O, Sabatini BL, Batista-Brito R, Reynolds J, Feng G, Fu Z, McBain CJ, Fishell G, Dimidschstein J. Nat Neurosci. 2020 Dec;23(12):1629-1636. doi: 10.1038/s41593-020-0692-9. Epub 2020 Aug 17. PubMed 32807948.
Backbone
  Vector backbone: AAV-Dlx-GFP
  Vector type: AAV
Growth in bacteria
  Bacterial resistance: Ampicillin, 100 μg/mL
  Growth temperature: 37°C
  Growth strain: NEB Stable
  Copy number: High Copy
Gene/Insert
  Gene/Insert name: Chr2-GFP-P2A-GFP
  Species: M. musculus (mouse)
  Cloning method: Gibson Cloning
Terms and licenses: Academic/Nonprofit Terms; Industry Terms: Not Available to Industry
Depositor comments: Please visit https://www.biorxiv.org/content/10.1101/808170v1 for BioRxiv preprint.
How to cite: pAAV-E29-ChR2GFP2x was a gift from Jordane Dimidschstein (Addgene plasmid # 153437 ; http://n2t.net/addgene:153437 ; RRID:Addgene_153437)
