[The description below was written by a language model from this plasmid's Addgene catalogue record and pLannotate feature annotations shown in this document.]
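Description:
pAAV-E29-ChR2GFP2x is an adeno-associated virus transfer plasmid built on the AAV-Dlx-GFP backbone and designed to express an optogenetic actuator and fluorescent label in parvalbumin (PV) cortical interneurons. In bacteria it is maintained as a high-copy plasmid through a ColE1/pUC-type origin and selected with ampicillin via the β-lactamase gene and its own promoter. A filamentous-phage (f1/M13) origin and small remnants of pBR322 bom and rop sequences are also present in the backbone.

The expression cassette lies between AAV2 inverted terminal repeats, which direct replication and packaging of the intervening DNA into recombinant AAV particles. The downstream ITR is annotated in full, while the upstream one is detected only as short fragments. According to the catalogue entry, transcription is controlled by the E29 regulatory element. This element is not annotated in either feature table, although an unannotated stretch between the upstream ITR and a chimeric β-globin/immunoglobulin intron is where it would be expected, and the record does not state whether a minimal promoter accompanies it. Downstream of the intron is ChR2(H134R), a blue light-activated cation channel, followed closely by EGFP, then a second EGFP copy. The insert name indicates a P2A self-cleaving peptide between the two, which would yield a ChR2-GFP fusion plus free GFP for brighter labelling. A WPRE enhances transcript stability and expression, and a bGH polyadenylation signal terminates the message.

The catalogue lists the species as mouse, which does not describe the algal and jellyfish coding sequences. The sequencing-derived and depositor sequences differ by only 12 nucleotides, located upstream of the intron, and share the same feature layout. The construct is intended for light-driven activation and visualisation of PV interneurons after viral delivery.
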