Features (pLannotate 1.2.2; 16 found; start..end, strand, type, name):
     12..39      +  repeat_region  AAV2 ITR (fragment): inverted terminal repeat of adeno-associated virus serotype 2 inverted
     68..95      +  repeat_region  AAV2 ITR (fragment): inverted terminal repeat of adeno-associated virus serotype 2 inverted
    948..1080    +  intron         chimeric intron: chimera between introns from human β-globin and immunoglobulin heavy chain genes
   1127..2053    +  CDS            ChR2(H134R): H134R mutant of an N-terminal fragment of channelrhodopsin-2 from the alga Chlamydomonas reinhardtii (Nagel et al., 2005) blue light-activated cation channel
   2069..2782    +  CDS            EGFP: EGFP is a basic (constitutively fluorescent) green fluorescent protein published in 1996, derived from Aequorea victoria. It is reported to be a rapidly-maturing weak dimer with moderate acid sensitivity.
   2892..3610    +  CDS            EGFP (fragment): the original enhanced GFP (Yang et al., 1996) mammalian codon-optimized
   3620..4208    +  misc_feature   WPRE: woodchuck hepatitis virus posttranscriptional regulatory element
   4216..4440    +  polyA_signal   bGH poly(A) signal: bovine growth hormone polyadenylation signal
   4442..4582    +  repeat_region  AAV2 ITR: inverted terminal repeat of adeno-associated virus serotype 2 inverted
   4587..4638    -  misc_feature   bom (fragment): basis of mobility region from pBR322
   4657..5037    +  rep_origin     M13 ori (sequence partly withheld): M13 bacteriophage origin of replication; arrow indicates direction of (+) strand synthesis
   5113..5162    -  misc_feature   bom (fragment): basis of mobility region from pBR322
   5264..5299    -  CDS            rop (fragment): Rop protein, which maintains plasmids at low copy number; rop
   5394..5498    +  promoter       AmpR promoter: bla
   5499..6359    +  CDS            AmpR: β-lactamase; bla; confers resistance to ampicillin, carbenicillin, and related antibiotics
   6530..7118    +  rep_origin     ori: high-copy-number ColE1/pMB1/pBR322/pUC origin of replication
>Addgene plasmid #153437 | pAAV-E29-ChR2GFP2x | depositor full sequence | sequence record 300337 | pAAV-E29-ChR2GFP2x sequence 7179 bps
CCTGCAGGCAGCTGCGCGCTCGCTCGCTCACTGAGGCCGCCCGGGCGTCGGGCGACCTTTGGTCGCCCGG
CCTCAGTGAGCGAGCGAGCGCGCAGAGAGGGAGTGGCCAACTCCATCACTAGGGGTTCCTGCTAGACTGC
AGAGGGCCCGCGGCCGCACGCGTATAGTGGCGCTATGTGGGAGATGTCTGGGTGGCAGAGAGAAGCATCA
GGGAAGATGATGGCAAGGGAGCACTCCTTCTCGGAGGGAGCACTCCTTCTCGGAGGGTCCTGTCATAGGA
CTGGCTCCTCGCTCCCCTTTCTGGGACAGATGGATATTACCTTCATTCCTATGCTGCCACTCAGGAAATG
GGCTGGAGGAGGAGTGACTTTTCCAAGGTCACACAGCTGGGGCTGAGCTCAGACATCCCTCCTCCCTCTC
CTCTGCTCCCCCTCCTCCCAGGCACCCGATGTCAGCTGCTCTGAAGTGAGTGGCTATTTTTATTCTGGTG
CGAGGGACCTGAAACAGCAGAGCCATGTAGGTTAGAAGACTCTAGGACACCGGCCTCAGCAGGCAAGGAA
AAGCTCACTGCAGGCACAGGACCCTGCTAAGCTTGCCTGGGGGAACTCTTGTTCCTTAAAGACTACCCTG
TCCTGGGCTTCTGGGTCTCCAAACAGTTCTTCATTAGAGGTCAGAATAGAGCACAGAACCAGAATAAGCC
GTGTTCATAGCCCTCATCCTGTCTCCAGCTCGAACACTAAGCTTGAAATTGACTAAGACTTGATCCCATG
CCAAGGCAAAGCCTCTACTCTGTTTAAACTTCCTGCAGCCCGGGCTGGGCATAAAAGTCAGGGCAGAGCC
ATCTATTGCTTACATTTGCTTCTAGCCTGCAAGTCGAGGAGCGCAGCCTTCCAGAAGCAGAGCGCGGCGC
CTTAAGCTGCAGAAGTTGGTCGTGAGGCACTGGGCACGTAAGTATCAAGGTTACAAGACAGGTTTAAGGA
GACCAATAGAAACTGGGCTTGTCGAGACAGAGAAGACTCTTGCGTTTCTGATAGGCACCTATTGGTCTTA
CTGACATCCACTTTGCCTTTCTCTCCACAGGTGTCCACTCCCAGTTCAATTACAGCTCTTAAGAAAGCTA
GCCACCATGGACTATGGCGGCGCTTTGTCTGCCGTCGGACGCGAACTTTTGTTCGTTACTAATCCTGTGG
TGGTGAACGGGTCCGTCCTGGTCCCTGAGGATCAATGTTACTGTGCCGGATGGATTGAATCTCGCGGCAC
GAACGGCGCTCAGACCGCGTCAAATGTCCTGCAGTGGCTTGCAGCAGGATTCAGCATTTTGCTGCTGATG
TTCTATGCCTACCAAACCTGGAAATCTACATGCGGCTGGGAGGAGATCTATGTGTGCGCCATTGAAATGG
TTAAGGTGATTCTCGAGTTCTTTTTTGAGTTTAAGAATCCCTCTATGCTCTACCTTGCCACAGGACACCG
GGTGCAGTGGCTGCGCTATGCAGAGTGGCTGCTCACTTGTCCTGTCATCCTTATCCGCCTGAGCAACCTC
ACCGGCCTGAGCAACGACTACAGCAGGAGAACCATGGGACTCCTTGTCTCAGACATCGGGACTATCGTGT
GGGGGGCTACCAGCGCCATGGCAACCGGCTATGTTAAAGTCATCTTCTTTTGTCTTGGATTGTGCTATGG
CGCGAACACATTTTTTCACGCCGCCAAAGCATATATCGAGGGTTATCATACTGTGCCAAAGGGTCGGTGC
CGCCAGGTCGTGACCGGCATGGCATGGCTGTTTTTCGTGAGCTGGGGTATGTTCCCAATTCTCTTCATTT
TGGGGCCCGAAGGTTTTGGCGTCCTGAGCGTCTATGGCTCCACCGTAGGTCACACGATTATTGATCTGAT
GAGTAAAAATTGTTGGGGGTTGTTGGGACACTACCTGCGCGTCCTGATCCACGAGCACATATTGATTCAC
GGAGATATCCGCAAAACCACCAAACTGAACATCGGCGGAACGGAGATCGAGGTCGAGACTCTCGTCGAAG
ACGAAGCCGAGGCCGGAGCCGTGCCAGCTGCAGCCACAGTGAGCAAGGGCGAGGAGCTGTTCACCGGGGT
GGTGCCCATCCTGGTCGAGCTGGACGGCGACGTAAACGGCCACAAGTTCAGCGTGTCCGGCGAGGGCGAG
GGCGATGCCACCTACGGCAAGCTGACCCTGAAGTTCATCTGCACCACCGGCAAGCTGCCCGTGCCCTGGC
CCACCCTCGTGACCACCCTGACCTACGGCGTGCAGTGCTTCAGCCGCTACCCCGACCACATGAAGCAGCA
CGACTTCTTCAAGTCCGCCATGCCCGAAGGCTACGTCCAGGAGCGCACCATCTTCTTCAAGGACGACGGC
AACTACAAGACCCGCGCCGAGGTGAAGTTCGAGGGCGACACCCTGGTGAACCGCATCGAGCTGAAGGGCA
TCGACTTCAAGGAGGACGGCAACATCCTGGGGCACAAGCTGGAGTACAACTACAACAGCCACAACGTCTA
TATCATGGCCGACAAGCAGAAGAACGGCATCAAGGTGAACTTCAAGATCCGCCACAACATCGAGGACGGC
AGCGTGCAGCTCGCCGACCACTACCAGCAGAACACCCCCATCGGCGACGGCCCCGTGCTGCTGCCCGACA
ACCACTACCTGAGCACCCAGTCCGCCCTGAGCAAAGACCCCAACGAGAAGCGCGATCACATGGTCCTGCT
GGAGTTCGTGACCGCCGCCGGGATCACTCTCGGCATGGACGAGCTGTACAAGTCCGGAGATAACGGAAGC
GGAGCCACTAACTTCTCCCTGTTGAAACAAGCAGGGGATGTCGAAGAGAATCCCGGGCCATCTAGAATGG
CCCCCAAGAAGAAGAGGAAGGTGGTGAGCAAGGGCGAGGAGCTGTTCACCGGGGTGGTGCCCATCCTGGT
CGAGCTGGACGGCGACGTAAACGGCCACAAGTTCAGCGTGTCCGGCGAGGGCGAGGGCGATGCCACCTAC
GGCAAGCTGACCCTGAAGTTCATCTGCACCACCGGCAAGCTGCCCGTGCCCTGGCCCACCCTCGTGACCA
CCCTGACCTACGGCGTGCAGTGCTTCAGCCGCTACCCCGACCACATGAAGCAGCACGACTTCTTCAAGTC
CGCCATGCCCGAAGGCTACGTCCAGGAGCGCACCATCTTCTTCAAGGACGACGGCAACTACAAGACCCGC
GCCGAGGTGAAGTTCGAGGGCGACACCCTGGTGAACCGCATCGAGCTGAAGGGCATCGACTTCAAGGAGG
ACGGCAACATCCTGGGGCACAAGCTGGAGTACAACTACAACAGCCACAACGTCTATATCATGGCCGACAA
GCAGAAGAACGGCATCAAGGTGAACTTCAAGATCCGCCACAACATCGAGGACGGCAGCGTGCAGCTCGCC
GACCACTACCAGCAGAACACCCCCATCGGCGACGGCCCCGTGCTGCTGCCCGACAACCACTACCTGAGCA
CCCAGTCCGCCCTGAGCAAAGACCCCAACGAGAAGCGCGATCACATGGTCCTGCTGGAGTTCGTGACCGC
CGCCGGGATCACTCTCGGCATGGACGAGCTGTACAAGTAATGGCGCGCCAATCAACCTCTGGATTACAAA
ATTTGTGAAAGATTGACTGGTATTCTTAACTATGTTGCTCCTTTTACGCTATGTGGATACGCTGCTTTAA
TGCCTTTGTATCATGCTATTGCTTCCCGTATGGCTTTCATTTTCTCCTCCTTGTATAAATCCTGGTTGCT
GTCTCTTTATGAGGAGTTGTGGCCCGTTGTCAGGCAACGTGGCGTGGTGTGCACTGTGTTTGCTGACGCA
ACCCCCACTGGTTGGGGCATTGCCACCACCTGTCAGCTCCTTTCCGGGACTTTCGCTTTCCCCCTCCCTA
TTGCCACGGCGGAACTCATCGCCGCCTGCCTTGCCCGCTGCTGGACAGGGGCTCGGCTGTTGGGCACTGA
CAATTCCGTGGTGTTGTCGGGGAAGCTGACGTCCTTTCCATGGCTGCTCGCCTGTGTTGCCACCTGGATT
CTGCGCGGGACGTCCTTCTGCTACGTCCCTTCGGCCCTCAATCCAGCGGACCTTCCTTCCCGCGGCCTGC
TGCCGGCTCTGCGGCCTCTTCCGCGTCTTCGCCTTCGCCCTCAGACGAGTCGGATCTCCCTTTGGGCCGC
CTCCCCGCCTGGATCCTGTGCCTTCTAGTTGCCAGCCATCTGTTGTTTGCCCCTCCCCCGTGCCTTCCTT
GACCCTGGAAGGTGCCACTCCCACTGTCCTTTCCTAATAAAATGAGGAAATTGCATCGCATTGTCTGAGT
AGGTGTCATTCTATTCTGGGGGGTGGGGTGGGGCAGGACAGCAAGGGGGAGGATTGGGAAGACAATAGCA
GGCATGCTGGGGATGCGGTGGGCTCTATGGCAGGAACCCCTAGTGATGGAGTTGGCCACTCCCTCTCTGC
GCGCTCGCTCGCTCACTGAGGCCGGGCGACCAAAGGTCGCCCGACGCCCGGGCTTTGCCCGGGCGGCCTC
AGTGAGCGAGCGAGCGCGCAGCTGCCTGCAGGGGCGCCTGATGCGGTATTTTCTCCTTACGCATCTGTGC
GGTATTTCACACCGCATA
[142 nt withheld, positions 4639-4780]
C
[141 nt withheld, positions 4782-4922]
CCTTTGACGTTGGAGTCCACGTTCTTT
[37 nt withheld, positions 4950-4986]
ACCCTATCTCGGGCTATTCTTTTGATTTATAAGGGATTTTGCCGATTTCGGCCTATTGGTTAAAAAATGA
GCTGATTTAACAAAAATTTAACGCGAATTTTAACAAAATATTAACGTTTACAATTTTATGGTGCACTCTC
AGTACAATCTGCTCTGATGCCGCATAGTTAAGCCAGCCCCGACACCCGCCAACACCCGCTGACGCGCCCT
GACGGGCTTGTCTGCTCCCGGCATCCGCTTACAGACAAGCTGTGACCGTCTCCGGGAGCTGCATGTGTCA
GAGGTTTTCACCGTCATCACCGAAACGCGCGAGACGAAAGGGCCTCGTGATACGCCTATTTTTATAGGTT
AATGTCATGATAATAATGGTTTCTTAGACGTCAGGTGGCACTTTTCGGGGAAATGTGCGCGGAACCCCTA
TTTGTTTATTTTTCTAAATACATTCAAATATGTATCCGCTCATGAGACAATAACCCTGATAAATGCTTCA
ATAATATTGAAAAAGGAAGAGTATGAGTATTCAACATTTCCGTGTCGCCCTTATTCCCTTTTTTGCGGCA
TTTTGCCTTCCTGTTTTTGCTCACCCAGAAACGCTGGTGAAAGTAAAAGATGCTGAAGATCAGTTGGGTG
CACGAGTGGGTTACATCGAACTGGATCTCAACAGCGGTAAGATCCTTGAGAGTTTTCGCCCCGAAGAACG
TTTTCCAATGATGAGCACTTTTAAAGTTCTGCTATGTGGCGCGGTATTATCCCGTATTGACGCCGGGCAA
GAGCAACTCGGTCGCCGCATACACTATTCTCAGAATGACTTGGTTGAGTACTCACCAGTCACAGAAAAGC
ATCTTACGGATGGCATGACAGTAAGAGAATTATGCAGTGCTGCCATAACCATGAGTGATAACACTGCGGC
CAACTTACTTCTGACAACGATCGGAGGACCGAAGGAGCTAACCGCTTTTTTGCACAACATGGGGGATCAT
GTAACTCGCCTTGATCGTTGGGAACCGGAGCTGAATGAAGCCATACCAAACGACGAGCGTGACACCACGA
TGCCTGTAGCAATGGCAACAACGTTGCGCAAACTATTAACTGGCGAACTACTTACTCTAGCTTCCCGGCA
ACAATTAATAGACTGGATGGAGGCGGATAAAGTTGCAGGACCACTTCTGCGCTCGGCCCTTCCGGCTGGC
TGGTTTATTGCTGATAAATCTGGAGCCGGTGAGCGTGGGTCTCGCGGTATCATTGCAGCACTGGGGCCAG
ATGGTAAGCCCTCCCGTATCGTAGTTATCTACACGACGGGGAGTCAGGCAACTATGGATGAACGAAATAG
ACAGATCGCTGAGATAGGTGCCTCACTGATTAAGCATTGGTAACTGTCAGACCAAGTTTACTCATATATA
CTTTAGATTGATTTAAAACTTCATTTTTAATTTAAAAGGATCTAGGTGAAGATCCTTTTTGATAATCTCA
TGACCAAAATCCCTTAACGTGAGTTTTCGTTCCACTGAGCGTCAGACCCCGTAGAAAAGATCAAAGGATC
TTCTTGAGATCCTTTTTTTCTGCGCGTAATCTGCTGCTTGCAAACAAAAAAACCACCGCTACCAGCGGTG
GTTTGTTTGCCGGATCAAGAGCTACCAACTCTTTTTCCGAAGGTAACTGGCTTCAGCAGAGCGCAGATAC
CAAATACTGTCCTTCTAGTGTAGCCGTAGTTAGGCCACCACTTCAAGAACTCTGTAGCACCGCCTACATA
CCTCGCTCTGCTAATCCTGTTACCAGTGGCTGCTGCCAGTGGCGATAAGTCGTGTCTTACCGGGTTGGAC
TCAAGACGATAGTTACCGGATAAGGCGCAGCGGTCGGGCTGAACGGGGGGTTCGTGCACACAGCCCAGCT
TGGAGCGAACGACCTACACCGAACTGAGATACCTACAGCGTGAGCTATGAGAAAGCGCCACGCTTCCCGA
AGGGAGAAAGGCGGACAGGTATCCGGTAAGCGGCAGGGTCGGAACAGGAGAGCGCACGAGGGAGCTTCCA
GGGGGAAACGCCTGGTATCTTTATAGTCCTGTCGGGTTTCGCCACCTCTGACTTGAGCGTCGATTTTTGT
GATGCTCGTCAGGGGGGCGGAGCCTATGGAAAAACGCCAGCAACGCGGCCTTTTTACGGTTCCTGGCCTT
TTGCTGGCCTTTTGCTCACATGT
