Features (pLannotate 1.2.2; 16 found; start..end, strand, type, name):
     12..39      +  repeat_region  AAV2 ITR (fragment): inverted terminal repeat of adeno-associated virus serotype 2 inverted
     68..95      +  repeat_region  AAV2 ITR (fragment): inverted terminal repeat of adeno-associated virus serotype 2 inverted
    960..1092    +  intron         chimeric intron: chimera between introns from human β-globin and immunoglobulin heavy chain genes
   1139..2065    +  CDS            ChR2(H134R): H134R mutant of an N-terminal fragment of channelrhodopsin-2 from the alga Chlamydomonas reinhardtii (Nagel et al., 2005) blue light-activated cation channel
   2081..2794    +  CDS            EGFP: EGFP is a basic (constitutively fluorescent) green fluorescent protein published in 1996, derived from Aequorea victoria. It is reported to be a rapidly-maturing weak dimer with moderate acid sensitivity.
   2904..3622    +  CDS            EGFP (fragment): the original enhanced GFP (Yang et al., 1996) mammalian codon-optimized
   3632..4220    +  misc_feature   WPRE: woodchuck hepatitis virus posttranscriptional regulatory element
   4228..4452    +  polyA_signal   bGH poly(A) signal: bovine growth hormone polyadenylation signal
   4454..4594    +  repeat_region  AAV2 ITR: inverted terminal repeat of adeno-associated virus serotype 2 inverted
   4599..4650    -  misc_feature   bom (fragment): basis of mobility region from pBR322
   4669..5124    +  rep_origin     f1 ori (sequence partly withheld): f1 bacteriophage origin of replication; arrow indicates direction of (+) strand synthesis
   5125..5174    -  misc_feature   bom (fragment): basis of mobility region from pBR322
   5276..5311    -  CDS            rop (fragment): Rop protein, which maintains plasmids at low copy number; rop
   5406..5510    +  promoter       AmpR promoter: bla
   5511..6371    +  CDS            AmpR: β-lactamase; bla; confers resistance to ampicillin, carbenicillin, and related antibiotics
   6542..7130    +  rep_origin     ori: high-copy-number ColE1/pMB1/pBR322/pUC origin of replication
>Addgene plasmid #153437 | pAAV-E29-ChR2GFP2x | addgene full sequence | sequence record 300338 | Addgene NGS Result
CCTGCAGGCAGCTGCGCGCTCGCTCGCTCACTGAGGCCGCCCGGGCGTCGGGCGACCTTTGGTCGCCCGG
CCTCAGTGAGCGAGCGAGCGCGCAGAGAGGGAGTGGCCAACTCCATCACTAGGGGTTCCTGCTAGACTGC
AGAGGGCCCGCGGCCGCACGCGTATCGATATAGTGGCGCTATGTGGGAGATGTCTGGGTGGCAGAGAGAA
GCATCAGGGAAGATGATGGCAAGGGAGCACTCCTTCTCGGAGGGAGCACTCCTTCTCGGAGGGTCCTGTC
ATAGGACTGGCTCCTCGCTCCCCTTTCTGGGACAGATGGATATTACCTTCATTCCTATGCTGCCACTCAG
GAAATGGGCTGGAGGAGGAGTGACTTTTCCAAGGTCACACAGCTGGGGCTGAGCTCAGACATCCCTCCTC
CCTCTCCTCTGCTCCCCCTCCTCCCAGGCACCCGATGTCAGCTGCTCTGAAGTGAGTGGCTATTTTTATT
CTGGTGCGAGGGACCTGAAACAGCAGAGCCATGTAGGTTAGAAGACTCTAGGACACCGGCCTCAGCAGGC
AAGGAAAAGCTCACTGCAGGCACAGGACCCTGCTAAGCTTGCCTGGGGGAACTCTTGTTCCTTAAAGACT
ACCCTGTCCTGGGCTTCTGGGTCTCCAAACAGTTCTTCATTAGAGGTCAGAATAGAGCACAGAACCAGAA
TAAGCCGTGTTCATAGCCCTCATCCTGTCTCCAGCTCGAACACTAAGCTTGAAATTGACTAAGACTTGAT
CCCATGCCAAGGCAAAGCCTCTACTCTATCGATGTTTAAACTTCCTGCAGCCCGGGCTGGGCATAAAAGT
CAGGGCAGAGCCATCTATTGCTTACATTTGCTTCTAGCCTGCAAGTCGAGGAGCGCAGCCTTCCAGAAGC
AGAGCGCGGCGCCTTAAGCTGCAGAAGTTGGTCGTGAGGCACTGGGCACGTAAGTATCAAGGTTACAAGA
CAGGTTTAAGGAGACCAATAGAAACTGGGCTTGTCGAGACAGAGAAGACTCTTGCGTTTCTGATAGGCAC
CTATTGGTCTTACTGACATCCACTTTGCCTTTCTCTCCACAGGTGTCCACTCCCAGTTCAATTACAGCTC
TTAAGAAAGCTAGCCACCATGGACTATGGCGGCGCTTTGTCTGCCGTCGGACGCGAACTTTTGTTCGTTA
CTAATCCTGTGGTGGTGAACGGGTCCGTCCTGGTCCCTGAGGATCAATGTTACTGTGCCGGATGGATTGA
ATCTCGCGGCACGAACGGCGCTCAGACCGCGTCAAATGTCCTGCAGTGGCTTGCAGCAGGATTCAGCATT
TTGCTGCTGATGTTCTATGCCTACCAAACCTGGAAATCTACATGCGGCTGGGAGGAGATCTATGTGTGCG
CCATTGAAATGGTTAAGGTGATTCTCGAGTTCTTTTTTGAGTTTAAGAATCCCTCTATGCTCTACCTTGC
CACAGGACACCGGGTGCAGTGGCTGCGCTATGCAGAGTGGCTGCTCACTTGTCCTGTCATCCTTATCCGC
CTGAGCAACCTCACCGGCCTGAGCAACGACTACAGCAGGAGAACCATGGGACTCCTTGTCTCAGACATCG
GGACTATCGTGTGGGGGGCTACCAGCGCCATGGCAACCGGCTATGTTAAAGTCATCTTCTTTTGTCTTGG
ATTGTGCTATGGCGCGAACACATTTTTTCACGCCGCCAAAGCATATATCGAGGGTTATCATACTGTGCCA
AAGGGTCGGTGCCGCCAGGTCGTGACCGGCATGGCATGGCTGTTTTTCGTGAGCTGGGGTATGTTCCCAA
TTCTCTTCATTTTGGGGCCCGAAGGTTTTGGCGTCCTGAGCGTCTATGGCTCCACCGTAGGTCACACGAT
TATTGATCTGATGAGTAAAAATTGTTGGGGGTTGTTGGGACACTACCTGCGCGTCCTGATCCACGAGCAC
ATATTGATTCACGGAGATATCCGCAAAACCACCAAACTGAACATCGGCGGAACGGAGATCGAGGTCGAGA
CTCTCGTCGAAGACGAAGCCGAGGCCGGAGCCGTGCCAGCTGCAGCCACAGTGAGCAAGGGCGAGGAGCT
GTTCACCGGGGTGGTGCCCATCCTGGTCGAGCTGGACGGCGACGTAAACGGCCACAAGTTCAGCGTGTCC
GGCGAGGGCGAGGGCGATGCCACCTACGGCAAGCTGACCCTGAAGTTCATCTGCACCACCGGCAAGCTGC
CCGTGCCCTGGCCCACCCTCGTGACCACCCTGACCTACGGCGTGCAGTGCTTCAGCCGCTACCCCGACCA
CATGAAGCAGCACGACTTCTTCAAGTCCGCCATGCCCGAAGGCTACGTCCAGGAGCGCACCATCTTCTTC
AAGGACGACGGCAACTACAAGACCCGCGCCGAGGTGAAGTTCGAGGGCGACACCCTGGTGAACCGCATCG
AGCTGAAGGGCATCGACTTCAAGGAGGACGGCAACATCCTGGGGCACAAGCTGGAGTACAACTACAACAG
CCACAACGTCTATATCATGGCCGACAAGCAGAAGAACGGCATCAAGGTGAACTTCAAGATCCGCCACAAC
ATCGAGGACGGCAGCGTGCAGCTCGCCGACCACTACCAGCAGAACACCCCCATCGGCGACGGCCCCGTGC
TGCTGCCCGACAACCACTACCTGAGCACCCAGTCCGCCCTGAGCAAAGACCCCAACGAGAAGCGCGATCA
CATGGTCCTGCTGGAGTTCGTGACCGCCGCCGGGATCACTCTCGGCATGGACGAGCTGTACAAGTCCGGA
GATAACGGAAGCGGAGCCACTAACTTCTCCCTGTTGAAACAAGCAGGGGATGTCGAAGAGAATCCCGGGC
CATCTAGAATGGCCCCCAAGAAGAAGAGGAAGGTGGTGAGCAAGGGCGAGGAGCTGTTCACCGGGGTGGT
GCCCATCCTGGTCGAGCTGGACGGCGACGTAAACGGCCACAAGTTCAGCGTGTCCGGCGAGGGCGAGGGC
GATGCCACCTACGGCAAGCTGACCCTGAAGTTCATCTGCACCACCGGCAAGCTGCCCGTGCCCTGGCCCA
CCCTCGTGACCACCCTGACCTACGGCGTGCAGTGCTTCAGCCGCTACCCCGACCACATGAAGCAGCACGA
CTTCTTCAAGTCCGCCATGCCCGAAGGCTACGTCCAGGAGCGCACCATCTTCTTCAAGGACGACGGCAAC
TACAAGACCCGCGCCGAGGTGAAGTTCGAGGGCGACACCCTGGTGAACCGCATCGAGCTGAAGGGCATCG
ACTTCAAGGAGGACGGCAACATCCTGGGGCACAAGCTGGAGTACAACTACAACAGCCACAACGTCTATAT
CATGGCCGACAAGCAGAAGAACGGCATCAAGGTGAACTTCAAGATCCGCCACAACATCGAGGACGGCAGC
GTGCAGCTCGCCGACCACTACCAGCAGAACACCCCCATCGGCGACGGCCCCGTGCTGCTGCCCGACAACC
ACTACCTGAGCACCCAGTCCGCCCTGAGCAAAGACCCCAACGAGAAGCGCGATCACATGGTCCTGCTGGA
GTTCGTGACCGCCGCCGGGATCACTCTCGGCATGGACGAGCTGTACAAGTAATGGCGCGCCAATCAACCT
CTGGATTACAAAATTTGTGAAAGATTGACTGGTATTCTTAACTATGTTGCTCCTTTTACGCTATGTGGAT
ACGCTGCTTTAATGCCTTTGTATCATGCTATTGCTTCCCGTATGGCTTTCATTTTCTCCTCCTTGTATAA
ATCCTGGTTGCTGTCTCTTTATGAGGAGTTGTGGCCCGTTGTCAGGCAACGTGGCGTGGTGTGCACTGTG
TTTGCTGACGCAACCCCCACTGGTTGGGGCATTGCCACCACCTGTCAGCTCCTTTCCGGGACTTTCGCTT
TCCCCCTCCCTATTGCCACGGCGGAACTCATCGCCGCCTGCCTTGCCCGCTGCTGGACAGGGGCTCGGCT
GTTGGGCACTGACAATTCCGTGGTGTTGTCGGGGAAGCTGACGTCCTTTCCATGGCTGCTCGCCTGTGTT
GCCACCTGGATTCTGCGCGGGACGTCCTTCTGCTACGTCCCTTCGGCCCTCAATCCAGCGGACCTTCCTT
CCCGCGGCCTGCTGCCGGCTCTGCGGCCTCTTCCGCGTCTTCGCCTTCGCCCTCAGACGAGTCGGATCTC
CCTTTGGGCCGCCTCCCCGCCTGGATCCTGTGCCTTCTAGTTGCCAGCCATCTGTTGTTTGCCCCTCCCC
CGTGCCTTCCTTGACCCTGGAAGGTGCCACTCCCACTGTCCTTTCCTAATAAAATGAGGAAATTGCATCG
CATTGTCTGAGTAGGTGTCATTCTATTCTGGGGGGTGGGGTGGGGCAGGACAGCAAGGGGGAGGATTGGG
AAGACAATAGCAGGCATGCTGGGGATGCGGTGGGCTCTATGGCAGGAACCCCTAGTGATGGAGTTGGCCA
CTCCCTCTCTGCGCGCTCGCTCGCTCACTGAGGCCGGGCGACCAAAGGTCGCCCGACGCCCGGGCTTTGC
CCGGGCGGCCTCAGTGAGCGAGCGAGCGCGCAGCTGCCTGCAGGGGCGCCTGATGCGGTATTTTCTCCTT
ACGCATCTGTGCGGTATTTCACACCGCATA
[95 nt withheld, positions 4651-4745]
T
[46 nt withheld, positions 4747-4792]
C
[141 nt withheld, positions 4794-4934]
CCTTTGACGTTGGAGTCCACGTTCTTT
[37 nt withheld, positions 4962-4998]
ACTCTATCTCGGGCTATTCTTTTGATTTATAAGGGATTTTGCCGATTTCGGTCTATTGGTTAAAAAATGA
GCTGATTTAACAAAAATTTAACGCGAATTTTAACAAAATATTAACGTTTACAATTTTATGGTGCACTCTC
AGTACAATCTGCTCTGATGCCGCATAGTTAAGCCAGCCCCGACACCCGCCAACACCCGCTGACGCGCCCT
GACGGGCTTGTCTGCTCCCGGCATCCGCTTACAGACAAGCTGTGACCGTCTCCGGGAGCTGCATGTGTCA
GAGGTTTTCACCGTCATCACCGAAACGCGCGAGACGAAAGGGCCTCGTGATACGCCTATTTTTATAGGTT
AATGTCATGATAATAATGGTTTCTTAGACGTCAGGTGGCACTTTTCGGGGAAATGTGCGCGGAACCCCTA
TTTGTTTATTTTTCTAAATACATTCAAATATGTATCCGCTCATGAGACAATAACCCTGATAAATGCTTCA
ATAATATTGAAAAAGGAAGAGTATGAGTATTCAACATTTCCGTGTCGCCCTTATTCCCTTTTTTGCGGCA
TTTTGCCTTCCTGTTTTTGCTCACCCAGAAACGCTGGTGAAAGTAAAAGATGCTGAAGATCAGTTGGGTG
CACGAGTGGGTTACATCGAACTGGATCTCAACAGCGGTAAGATCCTTGAGAGTTTTCGCCCCGAAGAACG
TTTTCCAATGATGAGCACTTTTAAAGTTCTGCTATGTGGCGCGGTATTATCCCGTATTGACGCCGGGCAA
GAGCAACTCGGTCGCCGCATACACTATTCTCAGAATGACTTGGTTGAGTACTCACCAGTCACAGAAAAGC
ATCTTACGGATGGCATGACAGTAAGAGAATTATGCAGTGCTGCCATAACCATGAGTGATAACACTGCGGC
CAACTTACTTCTGACAACGATCGGAGGACCGAAGGAGCTAACCGCTTTTTTGCACAACATGGGGGATCAT
GTAACTCGCCTTGATCGTTGGGAACCGGAGCTGAATGAAGCCATACCAAACGACGAGCGTGACACCACGA
TGCCTGTAGCAATGGCAACAACGTTGCGCAAACTATTAACTGGCGAACTACTTACTCTAGCTTCCCGGCA
ACAATTAATAGACTGGATGGAGGCGGATAAAGTTGCAGGACCACTTCTGCGCTCGGCCCTTCCGGCTGGC
TGGTTTATTGCTGATAAATCTGGAGCCGGTGAGCGTGGGTCTCGCGGTATCATTGCAGCACTGGGGCCAG
ATGGTAAGCCCTCCCGTATCGTAGTTATCTACACGACGGGGAGTCAGGCAACTATGGATGAACGAAATAG
ACAGATCGCTGAGATAGGTGCCTCACTGATTAAGCATTGGTAACTGTCAGACCAAGTTTACTCATATATA
CTTTAGATTGATTTAAAACTTCATTTTTAATTTAAAAGGATCTAGGTGAAGATCCTTTTTGATAATCTCA
TGACCAAAATCCCTTAACGTGAGTTTTCGTTCCACTGAGCGTCAGACCCCGTAGAAAAGATCAAAGGATC
TTCTTGAGATCCTTTTTTTCTGCGCGTAATCTGCTGCTTGCAAACAAAAAAACCACCGCTACCAGCGGTG
GTTTGTTTGCCGGATCAAGAGCTACCAACTCTTTTTCCGAAGGTAACTGGCTTCAGCAGAGCGCAGATAC
CAAATACTGTTCTTCTAGTGTAGCCGTAGTTAGGCCACCACTTCAAGAACTCTGTAGCACCGCCTACATA
CCTCGCTCTGCTAATCCTGTTACCAGTGGCTGCTGCCAGTGGCGATAAGTCGTGTCTTACCGGGTTGGAC
TCAAGACGATAGTTACCGGATAAGGCGCAGCGGTCGGGCTGAACGGGGGGTTCGTGCACACAGCCCAGCT
TGGAGCGAACGACCTACACCGAACTGAGATACCTACAGCGTGAGCTATGAGAAAGCGCCACGCTTCCCGA
AGGGAGAAAGGCGGACAGGTATCCGGTAAGCGGCAGGGTCGGAACAGGAGAGCGCACGAGGGAGCTTCCA
GGGGGAAACGCCTGGTATCTTTATAGTCCTGTCGGGTTTCGCCACCTCTGACTTGAGCGTCGATTTTTGT
GATGCTCGTCAGGGGGGCGGAGCCTATGGAAAAACGCCAGCAACGCGGCCTTTTTACGGTTCCTGGCCTT
TTGCTGGCCTTTTGCTCACATGT
